>Addgene plasmid #77281 | GSK3B gRNA (BRDN0001145264) | addgene full sequence | sequence record 187454 | Addgene Assembled Sequence
CCCGGGTGCAAAGATGGATAAAGTTTTAAACAGAGAGGAATCTTTGCAGCTAATGGACCTTCTAGGTCTT
GAAAGGAGTGGGAATTGGCTCCGGTGCCCGTCAGTGGGCAGAGCGCACATCGCCCACAGTCCCCGAGAAG
TTGGGGGGAGGGGTCGGCAATTGATCCGGTGCCTAGAGAAGGTGGCGCGGGGTAAACTGGGAAAGTGATG
TCGTGTACTGGCTCCGCCTTTTTCCCGAGGGTGGGGGAGAACCGTATATAAGTGCAGTAGTCGCCGTGAA
CGTTCTTTTTCGCAACGGGTTTGCCGCCAGAACACAGGTAAGTGCCGTGTGTGGTTCCCGCGGGCCTGGC
CTCTTTACGGGTTATGGCCCTTGCGTGCCTTGAATTACTTCCACCTGGCTGCAGTACGTGATTCTTGATC
CCGAGCTTCGGGTTGGAAGTGGGTGGGAGAGTTCGAGGCCTTGCGCTTAAGGAGCCCCTTCGCCTCGTGC
TTGAGTTGAGGCCTGGCCTGGGCGCTGGGGCCGCCGCGTGCGAATCTGGTGGCACCTTCGCGCCTGTCTC
GCTGCTTTCGATAAGTCTCTAGCCATTTAAAATTTTTGATGACCTGCTGCGACGCTTTTTTTCTGGCAAG
ATAGTCTTGTAAATGCGGGCCAAGATCTGCACACTGGTATTTCGGTTTTTGGGGCCGCGGGCGGCGACGG
GGCCCGTGCGTCCCAGCGCACATGTTCGGCGAGGCGGGGCCTGCGAGCGCGGCCACCGAGAATCGGACGG
GGGTAGTCTCAAGCTGGCCGGCCTGCTCTGGTGCCTGGCCTCGCGCCGCCGTGTATCGCCCCGCCCTGGG
CGGCAAGGCTGGCCCGGTCGGCACCAGTTGCGTGAGCGGAAAGATGGCCGCTTCCCGGCCCTGCTGCAGG
GAGCTCAAAATGGAGGACGCGGCGCTCGGGAGAGCGGGCGGGTGAGTCACCCACACAAAGGAAAAGGGCC
TTTCCGTCCTCAGCCGTCGCTTCATGTGACTCCACGGAGTACCGGGCGCCGTCCAGGCACCTCGATTAGT
TCTCGAGCTTTTGGAGTACGTCGTCTTTAGGTTGGGGGGAGGGGTTTTATGCGATGGAGTTTCCCCACAC
TGAGTGGGTGGAGACTGAAGTTAGGCCAGCTTGGCACTTGATGTAATTCTCCTTGGAATTTGCCCTTTTT
GAGTTTGGATCTTGGTTCATTCTCAAGCCTCAGACAGTGGTTCAAAGTTTTTTTCTTCCATTTCAGGTGT
CGTGACGTACGGCCACCATGACCGAGTACAAGCCCACGGTGCGCCTCGCCACCCGCGACGACGTCCCCAG
GGCCGTACGCACCCTCGCCGCCGCGTTCGCCGACTACCCCGCCACGCGCCACACCGTCGATCCGGACCGC
CACATCGAGCGGGTCACCGAGCTGCAAGAACTCTTCCTCACGCGCGTCGGGCTCGACATCGGCAAGGTGT
GGGTCGCGGACGACGGCGCCGCCGTGGCGGTCTGGACCACGCCGGAGAGCGTCGAAGCGGGGGCGGTGTT
CGCCGAGATCGGCCCGCGCATGGCCGAGTTGAGCGGTTCCCGGCTGGCCGCGCAGCAACAGATGGAAGGC
CTCCTGGCGCCGCACCGGCCCAAGGAGCCCGCGTGGTTCCTGGCCACCGTCGGAGTCTCGCCCGACCACC
AGGGCAAGGGTCTGGGCAGCGCCGTCGTGCTCCCCGGAGTGGAGGCGGCCGAGCGCGCCGGGGTGCCCGC
CTTCCTGGAGACCTCCGCGCCCCGCAACCTCCCCTTCTACGAGCGGCTCGGCTTCACCGTCACCGCCGAC
GTCGAGGTGCCCGAAGGACCGCGCACCTGGTGCATGACCCGCAAGCCCGGTGCCTGAACGCGTTAAGTCG
ACAATCAACCTCTGGATTACAAAATTTGTGAAAGATTGACTGGTATTCTTAACTATGTTGCTCCTTTTAC
GCTATGTGGATACGCTGCTTTAATGCCTTTGTATCATGCTATTGCTTCCCGTATGGCTTTCATTTTCTCC
TCCTTGTATAAATCCTGGTTGCTGTCTCTTTATGAGGAGTTGTGGCCCGTTGTCAGGCAACGTGGCGTGG
TGTGCACTGTGTTTGCTGACGCAACCCCCACTGGTTGGGGCATTGCCACCACCTGTCAGCTCCTTTCCGG
GACTTTCGCTTTCCCCCTCCCTATTGCCACGGCGGAACTCATCGCCGCCTGCCTTGCCCGCTGCTGGACA
GGGGCTCGGCTGTTGGGCACTGACAATTCCGTGGTGTTGTCGGGGAAATCATCGTCCTTTCCTTGGCTGC
TCGCCTGTGTTGCCACCTGGATTCTGCGCGGGACGTCCTTCTGCTACGTCCCTTCGGCCCTCAATCCAGC
GGACCTTCCTTCCCGCGGCCTGCTGCCGGCTCTGCGGCCTCTTCCGCGTCTTCGCCTTCGCCCTCAGACG
AGTCGGATCTCCCTTTGGGCCGCCTCCCCGCGTCGACTTTAAGACCAATGACTTACAAGGCAGCTGTAGA
TCTTAGCCACTTTTTAAAAGAAAAGGGGGGACTGGAAGGGCTAATTCACTCCCAACGAAGACAAGATCTG
CTTTTTGCTTGTACTGGGTCTCTCTGGTTAGACCAGATCTGAGCCTGGGAGCTCTCTGGCTAACTAGGGA
ACCCACTGCTTAAGCCTCAATAAAGCTTGCCTTGAGTGCTTCAAGTAGTGTGTGCCCGTCTGTTGTGTGA
CTCTGGTAACTAGAGATCCCTCAGACCCTTTTAGTCAGTGTGGAAAATCTCTAGCAGTACGTATAGTAGT
TCATGTCATCTTATTATTCAGTATTTATAACTTGCAAAGAAATGAATATCAGAGAGTGAGAGGAACTTGT
TTATTGCAGCTTATAATGGTTACAAATAAAGCAATAGCATCACAAATTTCACAAATAAAGCATTTTTTTC
ACTGCATTCTAGTTGTGGTTTGTCCAAACTCATCAATGTATCTTATCATGTCTGGCTCTAGCTATCCCGC
CCCTAACTCCGCCCATCCCGCCCCTAACTCCGCCCAGTTCCGCCCATTCTCCGCCCCATGGCTGACTAAT
TTTTTTTATTTATGCAGAGGCCGAGGCCGCCTCGGCCTCTGAGCTATTCCAGAAGTAGTGAGGAGGCTTT
TTTGGAGGCCTAGGGACGTACCCAATTCGCCCTATAGTGAGTCGTATTACGCGCGCTCACTGGCCGTCGT
TTTACAACGTCGTGACTGGGAAAACCCTGGCGTTACCCAACTTAATCGCCTTGCAGCACATCCCCCTTTC
GCCAGCTGGCGTAATAGCGAAGAGGCCCGCACCGATCGCCCTTCCCAACAGTTGCGCAGCCTGAATGGCG
AATGGG
[124 nt withheld, positions 3367-3490]
C
[91 nt withheld, positions 3492-3582]
A
[49 nt withheld, positions 3584-3632]
CCTTTGACGTTGGAGTCCACGTTCTTT
[37 nt withheld, positions 3660-3696]
ACCCTATCTCGGTCTATTCTTTTGATTTATAAGGGATTTTGCCGATTTCGGCCTATTGGTTAAAAAATGA
GCTGATTTAACAAAAATTTAACGCGAATTTTAACAAAATATTAACGCTTACAATTTAGGTGGCACTTTTC
GGGGAAATGTGCGCGGAACCCCTATTTGTTTATTTTTCTAAATACATTCAAATATGTATCCGCTCATGAG
ACAATAACCCTGATAAATGCTTCAATAATATTGAAAAAGGAAGAGTATGAGTATTCAACATTTCCGTGTC
GCCCTTATTCCCTTTTTTGCGGCATTTTGCCTTCCTGTTTTTGCTCACCCAGAAACGCTGGTGAAAGTAA
AAGATGCTGAAGATCAGTTGGGTGCACGAGTGGGTTACATCGAACTGGATCTCAACAGCGGTAAGATCCT
TGAGAGTTTTCGCCCCGAAGAACGTTTTCCAATGATGAGCACTTTTAAAGTTCTGCTATGTGGCGCGGTA
TTATCCCGTATTGACGCCGGGCAAGAGCAACTCGGTCGCCGCATACACTATTCTCAGAATGACTTGGTTG
AGTACTCACCAGTCACAGAAAAGCATCTTACGGATGGCATGACAGTAAGAGAATTATGCAGTGCTGCCAT
AACCATGAGTGATAACACTGCGGCCAACTTACTTCTGACAACGATCGGAGGACCGAAGGAGCTAACCGCT
TTTTTGCACAACATGGGGGATCATGTAACTCGCCTTGATCGTTGGGAACCGGAGCTGAATGAAGCCATAC
CAAACGACGAGCGTGACACCACGATGCCTGTAGCAATGGCAACAACGTTGCGCAAACTATTAACTGGCGA
ACTACTTACTCTAGCTTCCCGGCAACAATTAATAGACTGGATGGAGGCGGATAAAGTTGCAGGACCACTT
CTGCGCTCGGCCCTTCCGGCTGGCTGGTTTATTGCTGATAAATCTGGAGCCGGTGAGCGTGGGTCTCGCG
GTATCATTGCAGCACTGGGGCCAGATGGTAAGCCCTCCCGTATCGTAGTTATCTACACGACGGGGAGTCA
GGCAACTATGGATGAACGAAATAGACAGATCGCTGAGATAGGTGCCTCACTGATTAAGCATTGGTAACTG
TCAGACCAAGTTTACTCATATATACTTTAGATTGATTTAAAACTTCATTTTTAATTTAAAAGGATCTAGG
TGAAGATCCTTTTTGATAATCTCATGACCAAAATCCCTTAACGTGAGTTTTCGTTCCACTGAGCGTCAGA
CCCCGTAGAAAAGATCAAAGGATCTTCTTGAGATCCTTTTTTTCTGCGCGTAATCTGCTGCTTGCAAACA
AAAAAACCACCGCTACCAGCGGTGGTTTGTTTGCCGGATCAAGAGCTACCAACTCTTTTTCCGAAGGTAA
CTGGCTTCAGCAGAGCGCAGATACCAAATACTGTTCTTCTAGTGTAGCCGTAGTTAGGCCACCACTTCAA
GAACTCTGTAGCACCGCCTACATACCTCGCTCTGCTAATCCTGTTACCAGTGGCTGCTGCCAGTGGCGAT
AAGTCGTGTCTTACCGGGTTGGACTCAAGACGATAGTTACCGGATAAGGCGCAGCGGTCGGGCTGAACGG
GGGGTTCGTGCACACAGCCCAGCTTGGAGCGAACGACCTACACCGAACTGAGATACCTACAGCGTGAGCT
ATGAGAAAGCGCCACGCTTCCCGAAGGGAGAAAGGCGGACAGGTATCCGGTAAGCGGCAGGGTCGGAACA
GGAGAGCGCACGAGGGAGCTTCCAGGGGGAAACGCCTGGTATCTTTATAGTCCTGTCGGGTTTCGCCACC
TCTGACTTGAGCGTCGATTTTTGTGATGCTCGTCAGGGGGGCGGAGCCTATGGAAAAACGCCAGCAACGC
GGCCTTTTTACGGTTCCTGGCCTTTTGCTGGCCTTTTGCTCACATGTTCTTTCCTGCGTTATCCCCTGAT
TCTGTGGATAACCGTATTACCGCCTTTGAGTGAGCTGATACCGCTCGCCGCAGCCGAACGACCGAGCGCA
GCGAGTCAGTGAGCGAGGAAGCGGAAGAGCGCCCAATACGCAAACCGCCTCTCCCCGCGCGTTGGCCGAT
TCATTAATGCAGCTGGCACGACAGGTTTCCCGACTGGAAAGCGGGCAGTGAGCGCAACGCAATTAATGTG
AGTTAGCTCACTCATTAGGCACCCCAGGCTTTACACTTTATGCTTCCGGCTCGTATGTTGTGTGGAATTG
TGAGCGGATAACAATTTCACACAGGAAACAGCTATGACCATGATTACGCCAAGCGCGCAATTAACCCTCA
CTAAAGGGAACAAAAGCTGGAGCTGCAAGCTTAATGTAGTCTTATGCAATACTCTTGTAGTCTTGCAACA
TGGTAACGATGAGTTAGCAACATGCCTTACAAGGAGAGAAAAAGCACCGTGCATGCCGATTGGTGGAAGT
AAGGTGGTACGATCGTGCCTTATTAGGAAGGCAACAGACGGGTCTGACATGGATTGGACGAACCACTGAA
TTGCCGCATTGCAGAGATATTGTATTTAAGTGCCTAGCTCGATACATAAACGGGTCTCTCTGGTTAGACC
AGATCTGAGCCTGGGAGCTCTCTGGCTAACTAGGGAACCCACTGCTTAAGCCTCAATAAAGCTTGCCTTG
AGTGCTTCAAGTAGTGTGTGCCCGTCTGTTGTGTGACTCTGGTAACTAGAGATCCCTCAGACCCTTTTAG
TCAGTGTGGAAAATCTCTAGCAGTGGCGCCCGAACAGGGACTTGAAAGCGAAAGGGAAACCAGAGGAGCT
CTCTCGACGCAGGACTCGGCTTGCTGAAGCGCGCACGGCAAGAGGCGAGGGGCGGCGACTGGTGAGTACG
CCAAAAATTTTGACTAGCGGAGGCTAGAAGGAGAGAGATGGGTGCGAGAGCGTCAGTATTAAGCGGGGGA
GAATTAGATCGCGATGGGAAAAAATTCGGTTAAGGCCAGGGGGAAAGAAAAAATATAAATTAAAACATAT
AGTATGGGCAAGCAGGGAGCTAGAACGATTCGCAGTTAATCCTGGCCTGTTAGAAACATCAGAAGGCTGT
AGACAAATACTGGGACAGCTACAACCATCCCTTCAGACAGGATCAGAAGAACTTAGATCATTATATAATA
CAGTAGCAACCCTCTATTGTGTGCATCAAAGGATAGAGATAAAAGACACCAAGGAAGCTTTAGACAAGAT
AGAGGAAGAGCAAAACAAAAGTAAGACCACCGCACAGCAAGCGGCCGCTGATCTTCAGACCTGGAGGAGG
AGATATGAGGGACAATTGGAGAAGTGAATTATATAAATATAAAGTAGTAAAAATTGAACCATTAGGAGTA
GCACCCACCAAGGCAAAGAGAAGAGTGGTGCAGAGAGAAAAAAGAGCAGTGGGAATAGGAGCTTTGTTCC
TTGGGTTCTTGGGAGCAGCAGGAAGCACTATGGGCGCAGCGTCAATGACGCTGACGGTACAGGCCAGACA
ATTATTGTCTGGTATAGTGCAGCAGCAGAACAATTTGCTGAGGGCTATTGAGGCGCAACAGCATCTGTTG
CAACTCACAGTCTGGGGCATCAAGCAGCTCCAGGCAAGAATCCTGGCTGTGGAAAGATACCTAAAGGATC
AACAGCTCCTGGGGATTTGGGGTTGCTCTGGAAAACTCATTTGCACCACTGCTGTGCCTTGGAATGCTAG
TTGGAGTAATAAATCTCTGGAACAGATTTGGAATCACACGACCTGGATGGAGTGGGACAGAGAAATTAAC
AATTACACAAGCTTAATACACTCCTTAATTGAAGAATCGCAAAACCAGCAAGAAAAGAATGAACAAGAAT
TATTGGAATTAGATAAATGGGCAAGTTTGTGGAATTGGTTTAACATAACAAATTGGCTGTGGTATATAAA
ATTATTCATAATGATAGTAGGAGGCTTGGTAGGTTTAAGAATAGTTTTTGCTGTACTTTCTATAGTGAAT
AGAGTTAGGCAGGGATATTCACCATTATCGTTTCAGACCCACCTCCCAACCCCGAGGGGACCCAGAGAGG
GCCTATTTCCCATGATTCCTTCATATTTGCATATACGATACAAGGCTGTTAGAGAGATAATTAGAATTAA
TTTGACTGTAAACACAAAGATATTAGTACAAAATACGTGACGTAGAAAGTAATAATTTCTTGGGTAGTTT
GCAGTTTTAAAATTATGTTTTAAAATGGACTATCATATGCTTACCGTAACTTGAAAGTATTTCGATTTCT
TGGCTTTATATATCTTGTGGAAAGGACGAAACACCGGTGGCTCCAAAGATCAACTCGTTTTAGAGCTAGA
AATAGCAAGTTAAAATAAGGCTAGTCCGTTATCAACTTGAAAAAGTGGCACCGAGTCGGTGCTTTTTTAA
GCTTGGCGTAACTAGATCTTGAGACAAATGGCAGTATTCATCCACAATTTTAAAAGAAAAGGGGGGATTG
GGGGGTACAGTGCAGGGGAAAGAATAGTAGACATAATAGCAACAGACATACAAACTAAAGAATTACAAAA
ACAAATTACAAAAATTCAAAATTTTCGGGTTTATTACAGGGACAGCAGAGATCCACTTTGGCGCCGGCTC
GAGGGGG
Features (pLannotate 1.2.2; 29 found; start..end, strand, type, name):
     14..80      +  CDS            small t antigen (fragment): SV40 (simian virus 40) small t antigen
    106..317     +  promoter       EF-1α core promoter: core promoter for human elongation factor EF-1α
    318..1256    +  intron         EF-1α intron A: intron upstream of the start codon of human EF-1α
   1278..1877    +  CDS            PuroR (fragment): puromycin N-acetyltransferase; pac from Streptomyces; confers resistance to puromycin
   1893..2481    +  misc_feature   WPRE: woodchuck hepatitis virus posttranscriptional regulatory element
   2532..2551    +  misc_feature   cPPT/CTS (fragment): central polypurine tract and central termination sequence of HIV-1
   2553..2786    +  LTR            3' LTR (ΔU3): self-inactivating 3' long terminal repeat (LTR) from HIV-1
   2864..2985    +  polyA_signal   SV40 poly(A) signal: SV40 polyadenylation signal
   3025..3160    +  rep_origin     SV40 ori: SV40 origin of replication
   3181..3199    -  promoter       T7 promoter: promoter for bacteriophage T7 RNA polymerase
   3207..3362    +  CDS            lacZα (fragment): LacZα fragment of β-galactosidase; lacZ fragment
   3367..3795    +  rep_origin     f1 ori (sequence partly withheld): f1 bacteriophage origin of replication; arrow indicates direction of (+) strand synthesis
   3848..3952    +  promoter       AmpR promoter: bla
   3953..4813    +  CDS            AmpR: β-lactamase; bla; confers resistance to ampicillin, carbenicillin, and related antibiotics
   4984..5572    +  rep_origin     ori: high-copy-number ColE1/pMB1/pBR322/pUC origin of replication
   5755..5847    +  CDS            lacI (fragment): lac repressor; lacI; The lac repressor binds to the lac operator to inhibit transcription in E. coli. This inhibition can be relieved by adding lactose or isopropyl-β-D-thiogalactopyranoside (IPTG).
   5860..5881    +  protein_bind   CAP binding site: CAP binding activates transcription in the presence of cAMP. E. coli catabolite activator protein
   5896..5926    +  promoter       lac promoter: promoter for the E. coli lac operon
   5934..5950    +  protein_bind   lac operator: The lac repressor binds to the lac operator to inhibit transcription in E. coli. This inhibition can be relieved by adding lactose or isopropyl-β-D-thiogalactopyranoside (IPTG). lac repressor encoded by lacI
   5995..6013    +  promoter       T3 promoter: promoter for bacteriophage T3 RNA polymerase
   6041..6267    +  promoter       RSV promoter: Rous sarcoma virus enhancer/promoter
   6268..6448    +  LTR            5' LTR (truncated): truncated 5' long terminal repeat (LTR) from HIV-1
   6495..6620    +  misc_feature   HIV-1 Ψ: packaging signal of human immunodeficiency virus type 1
   6604..6967    +  CDS            HIV-1 gag (fragment): gag protein from human immunodeficiency virus 1; gag
   7113..7346    +  misc_feature   RRE: The Rev response element (RRE) of HIV-1 allows for Rev-dependent mRNA export from the nucleus to the cytoplasm.
   7723..7749    +  CDS            Rev (fragment): human immunodeficiency virus 1 (HIV-1) Rev protein; rev; enhances nuclear export of unspliced and incompletely spliced viral mRNAs
   7753..7993    +  promoter       U6 promoter: RNA polymerase III promoter for human U6 snRNA
   8023..8098    +  misc_RNA       gRNA scaffold: guide RNA scaffold for the Streptococcus pyogenes CRISPR/Cas9 system
   8154..8271    +  misc_feature   cPPT/CTS: central polypurine tract and central termination sequence of HIV-1
