[The description below was written by a language model from this plasmid's Addgene catalogue record and pLannotate feature annotations shown in this document.]
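Description:
GSK3B gRNA (BRDN0001145264) is a third-generation lentiviral guide RNA plasmid built on the lentiGuide-Puro backbone, designed to direct Streptococcus pyogenes Cas9 to the human GSK3B gene. It is maintained in E. coli through a high-copy ColE1/pUC-type origin with ampicillin resistance (AmpR, β-lactamase). The backbone also carries an f1 origin, an SV40 origin and poly(A) signal, and remnants of lac and T7/T3 cloning-vector sequences that play no role in the payload.

The lentiviral transfer cassette begins with an RSV promoter fused to a truncated HIV-1 5' LTR, which makes genomic RNA production Tat-independent. This is followed by the Ψ packaging signal with an adjoining gag fragment and the Rev response element for nuclear export of the unspliced viral RNA. Within the provirus, a human U6 RNA polymerase III promoter drives the GSK3B-targeting spacer joined to the S. pyogenes gRNA scaffold. A cPPT/CTS element lies downstream of the scaffold. A separate EF-1α core promoter with its intron A expresses puromycin N-acetyltransferase for selection of transduced mammalian cells, and WPRE enhances expression of this transcript. The cassette ends in a self-inactivating ΔU3 3' LTR, which disables LTR promoter activity after integration.

The plasmid does not encode Cas9, so it must be used with a separate Cas9 vector or in cells that already express Cas9. The guide was designed against two GSK3B reference transcripts. The plasmid is an individual clone from a human kinome gRNA collection, suited to Cas9-mediated GSK3B disruption.
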