Addgene plasmid #77281: GSK3B gRNA (BRDN0001145264)
Purpose: 3rd generation lentiviral gRNA plasmid targeting human GSK3B
Depositing lab: John Doench & David Root. Depositing organization: Broad Institute. Publication: Optimized sgRNA design to maximize activity and minimize off-target effects of CRISPR-Cas9. Doench JG, Fusi N, Sullender M, Hegde M, Vaimberg EW, Donovan KF, Smith I, Tothova Z, Wilen C, Orchard R, Virgin HW, Listgarten J, Root DE. Nat Biotechnol. 2016 Jan 18. doi: 10.1038/nbt.3437. PubMed 26780180.
Backbone
  Vector backbone: lentiGuide-Puro
  Backbone manufacturer: Zhang Lab (Addgene plasmid # 52963)
  Vector type: Mammalian Expression, Lentiviral, CRISPR
  Selectable markers: Puromycin
Growth in bacteria
  Bacterial resistance: Ampicillin, 100 μg/mL
  Growth temperature: 37°C
  Growth strain: DH5alpha
  Copy number: High Copy
Gene/Insert
  Gene/Insert name: GSK3B (alt names: GSK3B; NM_001146156.1)
  gRNA/shRNA sequence: GTGGCTCCAAAGATCAACTC
  Species: H. sapiens (human)
  Entrez Gene: GSK3B
  Promoter: hU6
  Cloning method: Unknown
  Sequencing primers: 5′ U6-F; 3′ pS2-R
Terms and licenses: Academic/Nonprofit Terms; Industry Terms: Not Available to Industry
Depositor comments: The gRNA was designed to target the following Genbank reference sequence(s): NM_001146156.1,NM_002093.3. Note that this plasmid does NOT contain Cas9. It should be used in conjunction with lentiCas9-Blast (Addgene #52962) or otherwise with cell lines already expressing Cas9. Browse the full kinome gRNA library at http://www.addgene.org/pooled-library/broadgpp-human-kinome/ or visit http://www.broadinstitute.org/rnai/public/ for detailed protocols and information.
How to cite: GSK3B gRNA (BRDN0001145264) was a gift from John Doench & David Root (Addgene plasmid # 77281 ; http://n2t.net/addgene:77281 ; RRID:Addgene_77281)
