>Addgene plasmid #77281 | GSK3B gRNA (BRDN0001145264) | depositor partial sequence | sequence record 144741 | Target Sequence
GTGGCTCCAAAGATCAACTC
