>Addgene plasmid #77281 | GSK3B gRNA (BRDN0001145264) | addgene partial sequence | sequence record 187453 | hU6-F
TAGAAAGTAATAATTTCTTGGGTAGTTTGCAGTTTTAAAATTATGTTTTAAAATGGACTATCATATGCTT
ACCGTAACTTGAAAGTATTTCGATTTCTTGGCTTTATATATCTTGTGGAAAGGACGAAACACCGGTGGCT
CCAAAGATCAACTCGTTTTAGAGCTAGAAATAGCAAGTTAAAATAAGGCTAGTCCGTTATCAACTTGAAA
AAGTGGCACCGAGTCGGTGCTTTTTTAAGCTTGGCGTAACTAGATCTTGAGACAAATGGCAGTATTCATC
CACAATTTTAAAAGAAAAGGGGGGATTGGGGGGTACAGTGCAGGGGAAAGAATAGTAGACATAATAGCAA
CAGACATACAAACTAAAGAATTACAAAAACAAATTACAAAAATTCAAAATTTTCGGGTTTATTACAGGGA
CAGCAGAGATCCACTTTGGCGCCGGCTCGAGGGGGCCCGGGTGCAAAGATGGATAAAGTTTTAAACAGAG
AGGAATCTTTGCAGCTAATGGACCTTCTAGGTCTTGAAAGGAGTGGGAATTGGCTCCGGTGCCCGTCAGT
GGGCAGAGCG
